>Addgene plasmid #111506 | NLS-FUS-Citrine-PixE | addgene full sequence | sequence record 212657 | Addgene NGS Result
TGGAAGGGCTAATTCACTCCCAAAGAAGACAAGATATCCTTGATCTGTGGATCTACCACACACAAGGCTA
CTTCCCTGATTAGCAGAACTACACACCAGGGCCAGGGGTCAGATATCCACTGACCTTTGGATGGTGCTAC
AAGCTAGTACCAGTTGAGCCAGATAAGGTAGAAGAGGCCAATAAAGGAGAGAACACCAGCTTGTTACACC
CTGTGAGCCTGCATGGGATGGATGACCCGGAGAGAGAAGTGTTAGAGTGGAGGTTTGACAGCCGCCTAGC
ATTTCATCACGTGGCCCGAGAGCTGCATCCGGAGTACTTCAAGAACTGCTGATATCGAGCTTGCTACAAG
GGACTTTCCGCTGGGGACTTTCCAGGGAGGCGTGGCCTGGGCGGGACTGGGGAGTGGCGAGCCCTCAGAT
CCTGCATATAAGCAGCTGCTTTTTGCCTGTACTGGGTCTCTCTGGTTAGACCAGATCTGAGCCTGGGAGC
TCTCTGGCTAACTAGGGAACCCACTGCTTAAGCCTCAATAAAGCTTGCCTTGAGTGCTTCAAGTAGTGTG
TGCCCGTCTGTTGTGTGACTCTGGTAACTAGAGATCCCTCAGACCCTTTTAGTCAGTGTGGAAAATCTCT
AGCAGTGGCGCCCGAACAGGGACTTGAAAGCGAAAGGGAAACCAGAGGAGCTCTCTCGACGCAGGACTCG
GCTTGCTGAAGCGCGCACGGCAAGAGGCGAGGGGCGGCGACTGGTGAGTACGCCAAAAATTTTGACTAGC
GGAGGCTAGAAGGAGAGAGATGGGTGCGAGAGCGTCAGTATTAAGCGGGGGAGAATTAGATCGCGATGGG
AAAAAATTCGGTTAAGGCCAGGGGGAAAGAAAAAATATAAATTAAAACATATAGTATGGGCAAGCAGGGA
GCTAGAACGATTCGCAGTTAATCCTGGCCTGTTAGAAACATCAGAAGGCTGTAGACAAATACTGGGACAG
CTACAACCATCCCTTCAGACAGGATCAGAAGAACTTAGATCATTATATAATACAGTAGCAACCCTCTATT
GTGTGCATCAAAGGATAGAGATAAAAGACACCAAGGAAGCTTTAGACAAGATAGAGGAAGAGCAAAACAA
AAGTAAGACCACCGCACAGCAAGCGGCCGGCCGCTGATCTTCAGACCTGGAGGAGGAGATATGAGGGACA
ATTGGAGAAGTGAATTATATAAATATAAAGTAGTAAAAATTGAACCATTAGGAGTAGCACCCACCAAGGC
AAAGAGAAGAGTGGTGCAGAGAGAAAAAAGAGCAGTGGGAATAGGAGCTTTGTTCCTTGGGTTCTTGGGA
GCAGCAGGAAGCACTATGGGCGCAGCGTCAATGACGCTGACGGTACAGGCCAGACAATTATTGTCTGGTA
TAGTGCAGCAGCAGAACAATTTGCTGAGGGCTATTGAGGCGCAACAGCATCTGTTGCAACTCACAGTCTG
GGGCATCAAGCAGCTCCAGGCAAGAATCCTGGCTGTGGAAAGATACCTAAAGGATCAACAGCTCCTGGGG
ATTTGGGGTTGCTCTGGAAAACTCATTTGCACCACTGCTGTGCCTTGGAATGCTAGTTGGAGTAATAAAT
CTCTGGAACAGATTTGGAATCACACGACCTGGATGGAGTGGGACAGAGAAATTAACAATTACACAAGCTT
AATACACTCCTTAATTGAAGAATCGCAAAACCAGCAAGAAAAGAATGAACAAGAATTATTGGAATTAGAT
AAATGGGCAAGTTTGTGGAATTGGTTTAACATAACAAATTGGCTGTGGTATATAAAATTATTCATAATGA
TAGTAGGAGGCTTGGTAGGTTTAAGAATAGTTTTTGCTGTACTTTCTATAGTGAATAGAGTTAGGCAGGG
ATATTCACCATTATCGTTTCAGACCCACCTCCCAACCCCGAGGGGACCCGACAGGCCCGAAGGAATAGAA
GAAGAAGGTGGAGAGAGAGACAGAGACAGATCCATTCGATTAGTGAACGGATCTCGACGGTATCGCCAAA
TGGCAGTATTCATCCACAATTTTAAAAGAAAAGGGGGGATTGGGGGGTACAGTGCAGGGGAAAGAATAGT
AGACATAATAGCAACAGACATACAAACTAAAGAATTACAAAAACAAATTACAAAAATTCAAAATTTTCGG
GTTTATTACAGGGACAGCAGAGATCCAGTTTGGATCGATAAGCTTGATATCGAATTCCTGCAGCCCCGAT
AAAATAAAAGATTTTATTTAGTCTCCAGAAAAAGGGGGGAATGAAAGACCCCACCTGTAGGTTTGGCAAG
CTAGCTGCAGTAACGCCATTTTGCAAGGCATGGAAAAATACCAAACCAAGAATAGAGAAGTTCAGATCAA
GGGCGGGTACATGAAAATAGCTAACGTTGGGCCAAACAGGATATCTGCGGTGAGCAGTTTCGGCCCCGGC
CCGGGGCCAAGAACAGATGGTCACCGCAGTTTCGGCCCCGGCCCGAGGCCAAGAACAGATGGTCCCCAGA
TATGGCCCAACCCTCAGCAGTTTCTTAAGACCCATCAGATGTTTCCAGGCTCCCCCAAGGACCTGAAATG
ACCCTGCGCCTTATTTGAATTAACCAATCAGCCTGCTTCTCGCTTCTGTTCGCGCGCTTCTGCTTCCCGA
GCTCTATAAAAGAGCTCACAACCCCTCACTCGGCGCGCCAGTCCTCCGACAGACTGAGTCGCCCGGGGGG
GATCTGGAGCTCTCGAGAATTCTCACGCGTCAAGTGGAGCAAGGCAGGTGGACAGTGGATCCCCATGGCT
CCAAAGAAGAAGCGTAAGGTACGGTACCCAGCTTTCTTGTACAAAGTGGCCACCGGATCCATGGCCTCAA
ACGATTATACCCAACAAGCAACCCAAAGCTATGGGGCCTACCCCACCCAGCCCGGGCAGGGCTATTCCCA
GCAGAGCAGTCAGCCCTACGGACAGCAGAGTTACAGTGGTTATAGCCAGTCCACGGACACTTCAGGCTAT
GGCCAGAGCAGCTATTCTTCTTATGGCCAGAGCCAGAACACAGGCTATGGAACTCAGTCAACTCCCCAGG
GATATGGCTCGACTGGCGGCTATGGCAGTAGCCAGAGCTCCCAATCGTCTTACGGGCAGCAGTCCTCCTA
TCCTGGCTATGGCCAGCAGCCAGCTCCCAGCAGCACCTCGGGAAGTTACGGTAGCAGTTCTCAGAGCAGC
AGCTATGGGCAGCCCCAGAGTGGGAGCTACAGCCAGCAGCCTAGCTATGGTGGACAGCAGCAAAGCTATG
GACAGCAGCAAAGCTATAATCCCCCTCAGGGCTATGGACAGCAGAACCAGTACAACAGCAGCAGTGGTGG
TGGAGGTGGAGGTGGAGGTGGAGGTAACTATGGCCAAGATCAATCCTCCATGAGTAGTGGTGGTGGCAGT
GGTGGCGGTTATGGCAATCAAGACCAGAGTGGTGGAGGTGGCAGCGGTGGCTATGGACAGCAGGACCGTG
GAGGTGGAGGAATGGTGAGCAAGGGCGAGGAGCTGTTCACCGGGGTGGTGCCCATCCTGGTCGAGCTGGA
CGGCGACGTAAACGGCCACAAGTTCAGCGTGTCCGGCGAGGGCGAGGGCGATGCCACCTACGGCAAGCTG
ACCCTGAAGTTCATCTGCACCACCGGCAAGCTGCCCGTGCCCTGGCCCACCCTCGTGACCACCTTCGGCT
ACGGCCTGATGTGCTTCGCCCGCTACCCCGACCACATGAAGCAGCACGACTTCTTCAAGTCCGCCATGCC
CGAAGGCTACGTCCAGGAGCGCACCATCTTCTTCAAGGACGACGGCAACTACAAGACCCGCGCCGAGGTG
AAGTTCGAGGGCGACACCCTGGTGAACCGCATCGAGCTGAAGGGCATCGACTTCAAGGAGGACGGCAACA
TCCTGGGGCACAAGCTGGAGTACAACTACAACAGCCACAACGTCTATATCATGGCCGACAAGCAGAAGAA
CGGCATCAAGGTGAACTTCAAGATCCGCCACAACATCGAGGACGGCAGCGTGCAGCTCGCCGACCACTAC
CAGCAGAACACCCCCATCGGCGACGGCCCCGTGCTGCTGCCCGACAACCACTACCTGAGCTACCAGTCCG
CCCTGAGCAAAGACCCCAACGAGAAGCGCGATCACATGGTCCTGCTGGAGTTCGTGACCGCCGCCGGGAT
CACTCTCGGCATGGACGAGCTGTACAAGGCGGCCACGCGTATGAGCAATTCAGTTTTGTCCACTTCTTCC
CCAGGTAATATCCAAACTCGGCAGGCGATTCCGGCCCAACTCCTCTATTCCCTCGTCAACCAAAAAGCCA
GCGGCAAACTTGTGGTACAAAACCCCTTTGACGAATTTGTTTATTGGCAAGTTTATTTGGGGGATGGTCG
TATTCACTTGGCCAACAGCGCCAATGGTTGTTCCGAAAGACTTAATTATCTGATTGGTAGCACCCTTCGT
CAGAAGGGCATTGAACTGCCATCAAGAATTGCTGACGATTATATTTTTCTTTCCGGGCTCTGGAAAAGGG
ATGTTTTTTCCTTTCAGCAAACCCGCTCGATTCTGACCCAAGCTAGCCAAGAAGCCTTAGTTCAGGTACT
TTCCTTACCTAAAACATCCTATCGTTTTAATCAAGAAAAAGAACTGAGCGAACTATTTTTGAATTTAGAG
TTAGAAAAAACTATTACCCCCATCAAACATAAAATTCGCTATTGGTGGGAATTGAGGTCCTATATTAACT
CGCCTTTCCAGCGACCCCTAGTGGAAAACTGGCTTAGTCTGCGCCAAAATTTGGTGAAAAATAACCTCCA
TGGCCAACATTGGCTAAAACGCTTCCACACTTGCTTGGAAAATCTAAATTGCTTATATGAAATTGCCGGG
CATTTGGAAATCAGTACTTTGGAGTTGGCATTAATGCTACAGCCCATGGTCAAGACTGGCGAAATCAAGA
TGCTGCCTTATCAAGAAATTCAAACGGATGACCGCCCTTTGGTGGCTTATGTTGACCATAGGGAAGTCCA
GCAGCGCATGATGACCTATTCTTTGGAAAAAGAAGGCTATCGAGCCTTAGTACTGGATGATCCCTTTCGG
GCTTTAACGGTGTTGTTGAATTCTCCCCCCAATCTGATTATCATAAATACTGACTTGCCGGACATGAACG
GTTATCAACTCTGTTCGTTTTGCCGTAAGTCCAATCAACTTAAAGATGTGCCGATCCTACTATTGGGGAA
AGGTGACAATTTGATCAGCGGTATTCGTATCAAACTTTGTCAAGCTTCTGGGTACTTAAGTGAGCCTTTT
GTTCCAGAAGAATTACTCGATCGGGTGGCAAAACTCCTTCCCACCAATAAAACCAACTCCTGAGCGGCCG
CAACTCCCACCTGCAACATGCGTGACTGACTGAGGCCGCGACTCTAGAGTCGACCTGCAGGCATGCAAGC
TTGATATCAAGCTTATCGATAATCAACCTCTGGATTACAAAATTTGTGAAAGATTGACTGGTATTCTTAA
CTATGTTGCTCCTTTTACGCTATGTGGATACGCTGCTTTAATGCCTTTGTATCATGCTATTGCTTCCCGT
ATGGCTTTCATTTTCTCCTCCTTGTATAAATCCTGGTTGCTGTCTCTTTATGAGGAGTTGTGGCCCGTTG
TCAGGCAACGTGGCGTGGTGTGCACTGTGTTTGCTGACGCAACCCCCACTGGTTGGGGCATTGCCACCAC
CTGTCAGCTCCTTTCCGGGACTTTCGCTTTCCCCCTCCCTATTGCCACGGCGGAACTCATCGCCGCCTGC
CTTGCCCGCTGCTGGACAGGGGCTCGGCTGTTGGGCACTGACAATTCCGTGGTGTTGTCGGGGAAATCAT
CGTCCTTTCCTTGGCTGCTCGCCTGTGTTGCCACCTGGATTCTGCGCGGGACGTCCTTCTGCTACGTCCC
TTCGGCCCTCAATCCAGCGGACCTTCCTTCCCGCGGCCTGCTGCCGGCTCTGCGGCCTCTTCCGCGTCTT
CGCCTTCGCCCTCAGACGAGTCGGATCTCCCTTTGGGCCGCCTCCCCGCATCGATACCGTCGACCTCGAG
GGAATTAATTCGAGCTCGGTACCTTTAAGACCAATGACTTACAAGGCAGCTGTAGATCTTAGCCACTTTT
TAAAAGAAAAGGGGGGACTGGAAGGGCTAATTCACTCCCAACGAAGACAAGATCTGCTTTTTGCTTGTAC
TGGGTCTCTCTGGTTAGACCAGATCTGAGCCTGGGAGCTCTCTGGCTAACTAGGGAACCCACTGCTTAAG
CCTCAATAAAGCTTGCCTTGAGTGCTTCAAGTAGTGTGTGCCCGTCTGTTGTGTGACTCTGGTAACTAGA
GATCCCTCAGACCCTTTTAGTCAGTGTGGAAAATCTCTAGCAGCATCTAGAATTAATTCCGTGTATTCTA
TAGTGTCACCTAAATCGTATGTGTATGATACATAAGGTTATGTATTAATTGTAGCCGCGTTCTAACGACA
ATATGTACAAGCCTAATTGTGTAGCATCTGGCTTACTGAAGCAGACCCTATCATCTCTCTCGTAAACTGC
CGTCAGAGTCGGTTTGGTTGGACGAACCTTCTGAGTTTCTGGTAACGCCGTCCCGCACCCGGAAATGGTC
AGCGAACCAATCAGCAGGGTCATCGCTAGCCAGATCCTCTACGCCGGACGCATCGTGGCCGGCATCACCG
GCGCCACAGGTGCGGTTGCTGGCGCCTATATCGCCGACATCACCGATGGGGAAGATCGGGCTCGCCACTT
CGGGCTCATGAGCGCTTGTTTCGGCGTGGGTATGGTGGCAGGCCCCGTGGCCGGGGGACTGTTGGGCGCC
ATCTCCTTGCATGCACCATTCCTTGCGGCGGCGGTGCTCAACGGCCTCAACCTACTACTGGGCTGCTTCC
TAATGCAGGAGTCGCATAAGGGAGAGCGTCGAATGGTGCACTCTCAGTACAATCTGCTCTGATGCCGCAT
AGTTAAGCCAGCCCCGACACCCGCCAACACCCGCTGACGCGCCCTGACGGGCTTGTCTGCTCCCGGCATC
CGCTTACAGACAAGCTGTGACCGTCTCCGGGAGCTGCATGTGTCAGAGGTTTTCACCGTCATCACCGAAA
CGCGCGAGACGAAAGGGCCTCGTGATACGCCTATTTTTATAGGTTAATGTCATGATAATAATGGTTTCTT
AGACGTCAGGTGGCACTTTTCGGGGAAATGTGCGCGGAACCCCTATTTGTTTATTTTTCTAAATACATTC
AAATATGTATCCGCTCATGAGACAATAACCCTGATAAATGCTTCAATAATATTGAAAAAGGAAGAGTATG
AGTATTCAACATTTCCGTGTCGCCCTTATTCCCTTTTTTGCGGCATTTTGCCTTCCTGTTTTTGCTCACC
CAGAAACGCTGGTGAAAGTAAAAGATGCTGAAGATCAGTTGGGTGCACGAGTGGGTTACATCGAACTGGA
TCTCAACAGCGGTAAGATCCTTGAGAGTTTTCGCCCCGAAGAACGTTTTCCAATGATGAGCACTTTTAAA
GTTCTGCTATGTGGCGCGGTATTATCCCGTATTGACGCCGGGCAAGAGCAACTCGGTCGCCGCATACACT
ATTCTCAGAATGACTTGGTTGAGTACTCACCAGTCACAGAAAAGCATCTTACGGATGGCATGACAGTAAG
AGAATTATGCAGTGCTGCCATAACCATGAGTGATAACACTGCGGCCAACTTACTTCTGACAACGATCGGA
GGACCGAAGGAGCTAACCGCTTTTTTGCACAACATGGGGGATCATGTAACTCGCCTTGATCGTTGGGAAC
CGGAGCTGAATGAAGCCATACCAAACGACGAGCGTGACACCACGATGCCTGTAGCAATGGCAACAACGTT
GCGCAAACTATTAACTGGCGAACTACTTACTCTAGCTTCCCGGCAACAATTAATAGACTGGATGGAGGCG
GATAAAGTTGCAGGACCACTTCTGCGCTCGGCCCTTCCGGCTGGCTGGTTTATTGCTGATAAATCTGGAG
CCGGTGAGCGTGGGTCTCGCGGTATCATTGCAGCACTGGGGCCAGATGGTAAGCCCTCCCGTATCGTAGT
TATCTACACGACGGGGAGTCAGGCAACTATGGATGAACGAAATAGACAGATCGCTGAGATAGGTGCCTCA
CTGATTAAGCATTGGTAACTGTCAGACCAAGTTTACTCATATATACTTTAGATTGATTTAAAACTTCATT
TTTAATTTAAAAGGATCTAGGTGAAGATCCTTTTTGATAATCTCATGACCAAAATCCCTTAACGTGAGTT
TTCGTTCCACTGAGCGTCAGACCCCGTAGAAAAGATCAAAGGATCTTCTTGAGATCCTTTTTTTCTGCGC
GTAATCTGCTGCTTGCAAACAAAAAAACCACCGCTACCAGCGGTGGTTTGTTTGCCGGATCAAGAGCTAC
CAACTCTTTTTCCGAAGGTAACTGGCTTCAGCAGAGCGCAGATACCAAATACTGTTCTTCTAGTGTAGCC
GTAGTTAGGCCACCACTTCAAGAACTCTGTAGCACCGCCTACATACCTCGCTCTGCTAATCCTGTTACCA
GTGGCTGCTGCCAGTGGCGATAAGTCGTGTCTTACCGGGTTGGACTCAAGACGATAGTTACCGGATAAGG
CGCAGCGGTCGGGCTGAACGGGGGGTTCGTGCACACAGCCCAGCTTGGAGCGAACGACCTACACCGAACT
GAGATACCTACAGCGTGAGCTATGAGAAAGCGCCACGCTTCCCGAAGGGAGAAAGGCGGACAGGTATCCG
GTAAGCGGCAGGGTCGGAACAGGAGAGCGCACGAGGGAGCTTCCAGGGGGAAACGCCTGGTATCTTTATA
GTCCTGTCGGGTTTCGCCACCTCTGACTTGAGCGTCGATTTTTGTGATGCTCGTCAGGGGGGCGGAGCCT
ATGGAAAAACGCCAGCAACGCGGCCTTTTTACGGTTCCTGGCCTTTTGCTGGCCTTTTGCTCACATGTTC
TTTCCTGCGTTATCCCCTGATTCTGTGGATAACCGTATTACCGCCTTTGAGTGAGCTGATACCGCTCGCC
GCAGCCGAACGACCGAGCGCAGCGAGTCAGTGAGCGAGGAAGCGGAAGAGCGCCCAATACGCAAACCGCC
TCTCCCCGCGCGTTGGCCGATTCATTAATGCAGCTGTGGAATGTGTGTCAGTTAGGGTGTGGAAAGTCCC
CAGGCTCCCCAGCAGGCAGAAGTATGCAAAGCATGCATCTCAATTAGTCAGCAACCAGGTGTGGAAAGTC
CCCAGGCTCCCCAGCAGGCAGAAGTATGCAAAGCATGCATCTCAATTAGTCAGCAACCATAGTCCCGCCC
CTAACTCCGCCCATCCCGCCCCTAACTCCGCCCAGTTCCGCCCATTCTCCGCCCCATGGCTGACTAATTT
TTTTTATTTATGCAGAGGCCGAGGCCGCCTCGGCCTCTGAGCTATTCCAGAAGTAGTGAGGAGGCTTTTT
TGGAGGCCTAGGCTTTTGCAAAAAGCTTGGACACAAGACAGGCTTGCGAGATATGTTTGAGAATACCACT
TTATCCCGCGTCAGGGAGAGGCAGTGCGTAAAAAGACGCGGACTCATGTGAAATACTGGTTTTTAGTGCG
CCAGATCTCTATAATCTCGCGCAACCTATTTTCCCCTCGAACACTTTTTAAGCCGTAGATAAACAGGCTG
GGACACTTCACATGAGCGAAAAATACATCGTCACCTGGGACATGTTGCAGATCCATGCACGTAAACTCGC
AAGCCGACTGATGCCTTCTGAACAATGGAAAGGCATTATTGCCGTAAGCCGTGGCGGTCTGTACCGGGTG
CGTTACTGGCGCGTGAACTGGGTATTCGTCATGTCGATACCGTTTGTATTTCCAGCTACGATCACGACAA
CCAGCGCGAGCTTAAAGTGCTGAAACGCGCAGAAGGCGATGGCGAAGGCTTCATCGTTATTGATGACCTG
GTGGATACCGGTGGTACTGCGGTTGCGATTCGTGAAATGTATCCAAAAGCGCACTTTGTCACCATCTTCG
CAAAACCGGCTGGTCGTCCGCTGGTTGATGACTATGTTGTTGATATCCCGCAAGATACCTGGATTGAACA
GCCGTGGGATATGGGCGTCGTATTCGTCCCGCCAATCTCCGGTCGCTAATCTTTTCAACGCCTGGCACTG
CCGGGCGTTGTTCTTTTTAACTTCAGGCGGGTTACAATAGTTTCCAGTAAGTATTCTGGAGGCTGCATCC
ATGACACAGGCAAACCTGAGCGAAACCCTGTTCAAACCCCGCTTTAAACATCCTGAAACCTCGACGCTAG
TCCGCCGCTTTAATCACGGCGCACAACCGCCTGTGCAGTCGGCCCTTGATGGTAAAACCATCCCTCACTG
GTATCGCATGATTAACCGTCTGATGTGGATCTGGCGCGGCATTGACCCACGCGAAATCCTCGACGTCCAG
GCACGTATTGTGATGAGCGATGCCGAACGTACCGACGATGATTTATACGATACGGTGATTGGCTACCGTG
GCGGCAACTGGATTTATGAGTGGGCCCCGGATCTTTGTGAAGGAACCTTACTTCTGTGGTGTGACATAAT
TGGACAAACTACCTACAGAGATTTAAAGCTCTAAGGTAAATATAAAATTTTTAAGTGTATAATGTGTTAA
ACTACTGATTCTAATTGTTTGTGTATTTTAGATTCCAACCTATGGAACTGATGAATGGGAGCAGTGGTGG
AATGCCTTTAATGAGGAAAACCTGTTTTGCTCAGAAGAAATGCCATCTAGTGATGATGAGGCTACTGCTG
ACTCTCAACATTCTACTCCTCCAAAAAAGAAGAGAAAGGTAGAAGACCCCAAGGACTTTCCTTCAGAATT
GCTAAGTTTTTTGAGTCATGCTGTGTTTAGTAATAGAACTCTTGCTTGCTTTGCTATTTACACCACAAAG
GAAAAAGCTGCACTGCTATACAAGAAAATTATGGAAAAATATTCTGTAACCTTTATAAGTAGGCATAACA
GTTATAATCATAACATACTGTTTTTTCTTACTCCACACAGGCATAGAGTGTCTGCTATTAATAACTATGC
TCAAAAATTGTGTACCTTTAGCTTTTTAATTTGTAAAGGGGTTAATAAGGAATATTTGATGTATAGTGCC
TTGACTAGAGATCATAATCAGCCATACCACATTTGTAGAGGTTTTACTTGCTTTAAAAAACCTCCCACAC
CTCCCCCTGAACCTGAAACATAAAATGAATGCAATTGTTGTTGTTAACTTGTTTATTGCAGCTTATAATG
GTTACAAATAAAGCAATAGCATCACAAATTTCACAAATAAAGCATTTTTTTCACTGCATTCTAGTTGTGG
TTTGTCCAAACTCATCAATGTATCTTATCATGTCTGGATCAACTGGATAACTCAAGCTAACCAAAATCAT
CCCAAACTTCCCACCCCATACCCTATTACCACTGCCAATTACCTGTGGTTTCATTTACTCTAAACCTGTG
ATTCCTCTGAATTATTTTCATTTTAAAGAAATTGTATTTGTTAAATATGTACTACAAACTTAGTAGT
Features (pLannotate 1.2.2; 35 found; start..end, strand, type, name):
    377..634     +  LTR            5' LTR (truncated): truncated 5' long terminal repeat (LTR) from HIV-1
    681..806     +  misc_feature   HIV-1 Ψ: packaging signal of human immunodeficiency virus type 1
    790..1128    +  CDS            HIV-1 gag (fragment): gag protein from human immunodeficiency virus 1; gag
   1303..1536    +  misc_feature   RRE: The Rev response element (RRE) of HIV-1 allows for Rev-dependent mRNA export from the nucleus to the cytoplasm.
   1913..2013    +  CDS            Rev (fragment): human immunodeficiency virus 1 (HIV-1) Rev protein; rev; enhances nuclear export of unspliced and incompletely spliced viral mRNAs
   2050..2167    +  misc_feature   cPPT/CTS: central polypurine tract and central termination sequence of HIV-1
   2204..2236    -  misc_feature   MCS (fragment): pBluescript multiple cloning site
   2320..2727    +  promoter       SFFV promoter: spleen focus-forming virus long terminal repeat (LTR) promoter
   2829..2849    -  protein_bind   attB2: mutant version of attB; core recombination site for the Gateway® BP reaction BP Clonase™
   2861..3460    +  CDS            FUS (fragment): FUS_HUMAN - Also known as TLS. Experimental evidence at protein level: Swiss-Prot protein existence level 1. DNA/RNA-binding protein that plays a role in various cellular processes such as transcription regulation, RNA splicing, RNA transport, DNA repair and damage response (PubMed:27731383). Binds to nascent pre-mRNAs and acts as a molecular mediator between RNA polymerase II and U1 small nuclear ribonucleoprotein thereby coupling transcription and splicing (PubMed:26124092). Binds also its own pre- mRNA and autoregulates its expression; this autoregulation mechanism is mediated by non-sense-
   3512..4228    +  CDS            Citrine: Citrine is a basic (constitutively fluorescent) yellow fluorescent protein published in 2001, derived from Aequorea victoria. It has moderate acid sensitivity.
   5432..5462    +  misc_feature   MCS (fragment): pUC18/19 multiple cloning site
   5463..5481    +  misc_feature   MCS (fragment): pBluescript multiple cloning site
   5481..6069    +  misc_feature   WPRE: woodchuck hepatitis virus posttranscriptional regulatory element
   6070..6092    +  misc_feature   MCS (fragment): pBluescript multiple cloning site
   6109..6177    +  CDS            nef (fragment): NEF_HV1Z2 - Experimental evidence at protein level: Swiss-Prot protein existence level 1. Extracellular Nef protein targets CD4(+) T-lymphocytes for apoptosis by interacting with CXCR4 surface receptors. From Human immunodeficiency virus type 1 group M subtype D (isolate Z2/CDC-Z34) (HIV-1).
   6179..6412    +  LTR            3' LTR (ΔU3): self-inactivating 3' long terminal repeat (LTR) from HIV-1
   6437..6455    -  promoter       SP6 promoter: promoter for bacteriophage SP6 RNA polymerase
   6683..6962    +  CDS            TcR (fragment): tetracycline efflux protein; tet; confers resistance to tetracycline
   6963..7011    -  misc_feature   bom (fragment): basis of mobility region from pBR322
   7113..7148    -  CDS            rop (fragment): Rop protein, which maintains plasmids at low copy number; rop
   7243..7347    +  promoter       AmpR promoter: bla
   7348..8208    +  CDS            AmpR: β-lactamase; bla; confers resistance to ampicillin, carbenicillin, and related antibiotics
   8379..8967    +  rep_origin     ori: high-copy-number ColE1/pMB1/pBR322/pUC origin of replication
   9150..9206    +  CDS            lacI (fragment): lac repressor; lacI; The lac repressor binds to the lac operator to inhibit transcription in E. coli. This inhibition can be relieved by adding lactose or isopropyl-β-D-thiogalactopyranoside (IPTG).
   9213..9542    +  promoter       SV40 promoter: SV40 enhancer and early promoter
   9742..9861    +  CDS            gpt (fragment): XGPT_ECOLI - Also known as gpp, gxu. Experimental evidence at protein level: Swiss-Prot protein existence level 1. Purine salvage pathway enzyme that catalyzes the transfer of the ribosyl-5-phosphate group from 5-phospho-alpha-D-ribose 1- diphosphate (PRPP) to the N9 position of the 6-oxopurines guanine and xanthine to form the corresponding ribonucleotides GMP (guanosine 5'- monophosphate) and XMP (xanthosine 5'-monophosphate), with the release of PPi. To a lesser extent, also acts on hypoxanthine (PubMed:9100006, PubMed:3886014). Does not ribophosphorylate adenine (PubMed:3886014). From Esch
   9861..10196   +  CDS            gpt (fragment): XGPT_ECOLI - Also known as gpp, gxu. Experimental evidence at protein level: Swiss-Prot protein existence level 1. Purine salvage pathway enzyme that catalyzes the transfer of the ribosyl-5-phosphate group from 5-phospho-alpha-D-ribose 1- diphosphate (PRPP) to the N9 position of the 6-oxopurines guanine and xanthine to form the corresponding ribonucleotides GMP (guanosine 5'- monophosphate) and XMP (xanthosine 5'-monophosphate), with the release of PPi. To a lesser extent, also acts on hypoxanthine (PubMed:9100006, PubMed:3886014). Does not ribophosphorylate adenine (PubMed:3886014). From Esch
  10291..10596   +  CDS            frsA (fragment): FRSA_ECOLI - Also known as yafA. Experimental evidence at protein level: Swiss-Prot protein existence level 1. Catalyzes the hydrolysis of esters (PubMed:15808744). Displays esterase activity toward pNP-butyrate (PubMed:15808744). May stimulate mixed-acid fermentation by acting as a fermentation/respiration switch that down-regulates respiration and up- regulates fermentation rates (PubMed:15169777). From Escherichia coli (strain K12).
  10600..10674   +  CDS            small t antigen (fragment): SV40 (simian virus 40) small t antigen
  10676..10741   +  intron         small t intron: SV40 (simian virus 40) small t antigen intron
  10871..10891   +  CDS            SV40 NLS: nuclear localization signal of SV40 (simian virus 40) large T antigen
  11210..11293   +  CDS            large T antigen (fragment): large T antigen from SV40 (simian virus 40)
  11316..11450   +  polyA_signal   SV40 poly(A) signal: SV40 polyadenylation signal
  11617..329     +  CDS            nef (fragment) (across the origin): NEF_HV1BR - Experimental evidence at protein level: Swiss-Prot protein existence level 1. Extracellular Nef protein targets CD4(+) T-lymphocytes for apoptosis by interacting with CXCR4 surface receptors (PubMed:14990729). From Human immunodeficiency virus type 1 group M subtype B (isolate BRU/LAI) (HIV-1).
