[The description below was written by a language model from this plasmid's Addgene catalogue record and pLannotate feature annotations shown in this document.]
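Description:
NLS-FUS-Citrine-PixE is a lentiviral transfer plasmid built on the pHR backbone (about 11.6 kb) for expressing a nuclear-targeted component of the PixELL optogenetic system in mammalian cells. The HIV-1-derived portion contains a truncated 5' LTR, the Ψ packaging signal with a gag fragment, the Rev response element, the cPPT/CTS and a self-inactivating ΔU3 3' LTR. With packaging functions supplied in trans, the RNA between the LTRs can be packaged, reverse-transcribed and integrated without regenerating an active viral promoter. In bacteria the plasmid replicates from a high-copy ColE1/pUC-type origin and is selected with ampicillin through β-lactamase. Outside the LTRs the backbone also carries remnants of an SV40 promoter–gpt cassette with the SV40 small t intron and poly(A) signal, along with fragments of TcR, rop and lacI. These are annotated only as fragments and appear to be backbone leftovers.

The expression cassette is driven by the SFFV promoter and encodes a single fusion protein: a nuclear localization signal, a fragment of human FUS, the yellow fluorescent protein Citrine, and PixE (slr1693, a cyanobacterial gene, insert about 1.1 kb). A WPRE follows to enhance transcript expression. The automated feature table annotates the FUS fragment and Citrine but not the N-terminal NLS or PixE. PixE presumably occupies the unannotated stretch between Citrine and the WPRE, and the only SV40 NLS flagged lies in the backbone's large T antigen remnant, not in the fusion. The stated purpose is nuclear localization of the PixELL system, and the associated study concerns protein phase separation as a memory of transient spatial stimuli. Citrine allows the fusion's distribution to be followed by fluorescence imaging. The record does not describe the partner component or the illumination response.
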