Addgene plasmid #111506: NLS-FUS-Citrine-PixE
Purpose: For the nuclear localization of the PixELL system
Depositing lab: Jared Toettcher. Depositing organization: Princeton University. Publication: Protein Phase Separation Provides Long-Term Memory of Transient Spatial Stimuli. Dine E, Gil AA, Uribe G, Brangwynne CP, Toettcher JE. Cell Syst. 2018 May 24. pii: S2405-4712(18)30190-X. doi: 10.1016/j.cels.2018.05.002. PubMed 29859829.
Backbone
  Vector backbone: pHR
  Total vector size (bp): 11567
  Vector type: Lentiviral
Growth in bacteria
  Bacterial resistance: Ampicillin, 100 μg/mL
  Growth temperature: 37°C
  Growth strain: NEB Stable
  Copy number: Unknown
Gene/Insert
  Gene/Insert name: PixE
  Insert size (bp): 1143
  Entrez Gene: slr1693 (a.k.a. SYNGTS_1813)
  Promoter: SFFV
  Tag / fusion protein: NLS (N terminal on backbone); FUS (N terminal on backbone); Citrine (N terminal on backbone)
  Cloning method: Gibson Cloning
  Sequencing primers: 5′ Unknown
Terms and licenses: Academic/Nonprofit Terms; Industry Terms: Not Available to Industry
How to cite: NLS-FUS-Citrine-PixE was a gift from Jared Toettcher (Addgene plasmid # 111506 ; http://n2t.net/addgene:111506 ; RRID:Addgene_111506)
